>Addgene plasmid #170756 | pJCX4 | addgene full sequence | sequence record 334719 | Addgene NGS Result
GTGATGCGGTTTTGGCAGTACATCAATGGGCGTGGATAGCGGTTTGACTCACGGGGATTTCCAAGTCTCC
ACCCCATTGACGTCAATGGGAGTTTGTTTTGGCACCAAAATCAACGGGACTTTCCAAAATGTCGTAACAA
CTCCGCCCCATTGACGCAAATGGGCGGTAGGCGTGTACGGTGGGAGGTCTATATAAGCAGAGCTGGTTTA
GTGAACCGTCAGATCCGCTAGCTCGCGAGTCGACGGCGGCCGCGAATTCCTCGAGGGCTCTTCCTGCATC
ACGGGAGATGCACTAGTTGCCCTACCCGAGGGCGAGTCGGTACGCATCGCCGACATCGTGCCGGGTGCGC
GGCCCAACAGTGACAACGCCATCGACCTGAAAGTCCTTGACCGGCATGGCAATCCCGTGCTCGCCGACCG
GCTGTTCCACTCCGGCGAGCATCCGGTGTACACGGTGCGTACGGTCGAAGGTCTGCGTGTGACGGGCACC
GCGAACCACCCGTTGTTGTGTTTGGTCGACGTCGCCGGGGTGCCGACCCTGCTGTGGAAGCTGATCGACG
AAATCAAGCCGGGCGATTACGCGGTGATTCAACGCAGCGCATTCAGCGTCGACTGTGCAGGTTTTGCCCG
CGGGAAACCCGAATTTGCGCCCACAACCTACACAGTCGGCGTCCCTGGACTGGTGCGTTTCTTGGAAGCA
CACCACCGAGACCCGGACGCCCAAGCTATCGCCGACGAGCTGACCGACGGGCGGTTCTACTACGCGAAAG
TCGCCAGTGTCACCGACGCCGGCGTGCAGCCGGTGTATAGCCTTCGTGTCGACACGGCAGACCACGCGTT
TATCACGAACGGGTTCGTCAGCCACGCTACTGGCCTCACCGGTCTGAACTCAGGCCTCACGACAAATCCT
GGTGTATCCGCTTGGCAGGTCAACACAGCTTATACTGCGGGACAATTGGTCACATATAACGGCAAGACGT
ATAAATGTTTGCAGCCCCACACCTCCTTGGCAGGATGGGAACCATCCAACGTTCCTGCCTTGTGGCAGCT
TCAATGACTGCAGGAAGGGGATCCGGCTGCTAACAAAGCCCGAAAGGAAGCTGAGTTGGCTGCTGCCACC
GCTGAGCAATAACTAGCATAACCCCTTGGGGCCTCTAAACGGGTCTTGAGGGGTTTTTTGCTGAAAGGAG
GAACTATATCCGGAGGAGACAATACCGGAATCTAGATAATCAACCTCTGGATTACAAAATTTGTGAAAGA
TTGACTGGTATTCTTAACTATGTTGCTCCTTTTACGCTATGTGGATACGCTGCTTTAATGCCTTTGTATC
ATGCTATTGCTTCCCGTATGGCTTTCATTTTCTCCTCCTTGTATAAATCCTGGTTGCTGTCTCTTTATGA
GGAGTTGTGGCCCGTTGTCAGGCAACGTGGCGTGGTGTGCACTGTGTTTGCTGACGCAACCCCCACTGGT
TGGGGCATTGCCACCACCTGTCAGCTCCTTTCCGGGACTTTCGCTTTCCCCCTCCCTATTGCCACGGCGG
AACTCATCGCCGCCTGCCTTGCCCGCTGCTGGACAGGGGCTCGGCTGTTGGGCACTGACAATTCCGTGGT
GTTGTCGGGGAAATCATCGTCCTTTCCTTGGCTGCTCGCCTGTGTTGCCACCTGGATTCTGCGCGGGACG
TCCTTCTGCTACGTCCCTTCGGCCCTCAATCCAGCGGACCTTCCTTCCCGCGGCCTGCTGCCGGCTCTGC
GGCCTCTTCCGCGTCTTCGCCTTCGCCCTCAGACGAGTCGGATCTCCCTTTGGGCCGCCTCCCCGCATCA
ATTGTTGTTGTTAACTTGTTTATTGCAGCTTATAATGGTTACAAATAAAGCAATAGCATCACAAATTTCA
CAAATAAAGCATTTTTTTCACTGCATTCTAGTTGTGGTTTGTCCAAACTCATCAATGTATCTTAACGCGT
AAATTGTAAGCGTTAATATTTTGTTAAAATTCGCGTTAAATTTTTGTTAAATCAGCTCATTTTTTAACCA
ATAGGCCGAAATCGGCAAAATCCCTTATAAATCAAAAGAATAGACCGAGATAGGGT
[37 nt withheld, positions 2087-2123]
AAAGAACGTGGACTCCAACGTCAAAGG
[49 nt withheld, positions 2151-2199]
T
[91 nt withheld, positions 2201-2291]
G
[124 nt withheld, positions 2293-2416]
CAGGTGGCACTTTTCGGGGAAATGTGCGCGGAACCCCTATTTGTTTATTTTTCTAAATACATTCAAATAT
GTATCCGCTCATGAGACAATAACCCTGATAAATGCTTCAATAATATTGAAAAAGGAAGAGTCCTGAGGCG
GAAAGAACCAGCTGTGGAATGTGTGTCAGTTAGGGTGTGGAAAGTCCCCAGGCTCCCCAGCAGGCAGAAG
TATGCAAAGCATGCATCTCAATTAGTCAGCAACCAGGTGTGGAAAGTCCCCAGGCTCCCCAGCAGGCAGA
AGTATGCAAAGCATGCATCTCAATTAGTCAGCAACCATAGTCCCGCCCCTAACTCCGCCCATCCCGCCCC
TAACTCCGCCCAGTTCCGCCCATTCTCCGCCCCATGGCTGACTAATTTTTTTTATTTATGCAGAGGCCGA
GGCCGCCTCGGCCTCTGAGCTATTCCAGAAGTAGTGAGGAGGCTTTTTTGGAGGCCTAGGCTTTTGCAAA
GATCGATCAAGAGACAGGATGAGGATCGTTTCGCATGATTGAACAAGATGGATTGCACGCAGGTTCTCCG
GCCGCTTGGGTGGAGAGGCTATTCGGCTATGACTGGGCACAACAGACAATCGGCTGCTCTGATGCCGCCG
TGTTCCGGCTGTCAGCGCAGGGGCGCCCGGTTCTTTTTGTCAAGACCGACCTGTCCGGTGCCCTGAATGA
ACTGCAAGACGAGGCAGCGCGGCTATCGTGGCTGGCCACGACGGGCGTTCCTTGCGCAGCTGTGCTCGAC
GTTGTCACTGAAGCGGGAAGGGACTGGCTGCTATTGGGCGAAGTGCCGGGGCAGGATCTCCTGTCATCTC
ACCTTGCTCCTGCCGAGAAAGTATCCATCATGGCTGATGCAATGCGGCGGCTGCATACGCTTGATCCGGC
TACCTGCCCATTCGACCACCAAGCGAAACATCGCATCGAGCGAGCACGTACTCGGATGGAAGCCGGTCTT
GTCGATCAGGATGATCTGGACGAGGAGCATCAGGGGCTCGCGCCAGCCGAACTGTTCGCCAGGCTCAAGG
CGAGCATGCCCGACGGCGAGGATCTCGTCGTGACCCATGGCGATGCCTGCTTGCCGAATATCATGGTGGA
AAATGGCCGCTTTTCTGGATTCATCGACTGTGGCCGGCTGGGTGTGGCGGACCGCTATCAGGACATAGCG
TTGGCTACCCGTGATATTGCTGAGGAGCTTGGCGGCGAATGGGCTGACCGCTTCCTCGTGCTTTACGGTA
TCGCCGCTCCCGATTCGCAGCGCATCGCCTTCTATCGCCTTCTTGACGAGTTCTTCTGAGCGGGACTCTG
GGGTTCGAAATGACCGACCAAGCGACGCCCAACCTGCCATCACGAGATTTCGATTCCACCGCCGCCTTCT
ATGAAAGGTTGGGCTTCGGAATCGTTTTCCGGGACGCCGGCTGGATGATCCTCCAGCGCGGGGATCTCAT
GCTGGAGTTCTTCGCCCACCCTAGGGGGAGGCTAACTGAAACACGGAAGGAGACAATACCGGAAGGAACC
CGCGCTATGACGGCAATAAAAAGACAGAATAAAACGCACGGTGTTGGGTCGTTTGTTCATAAACGCGGGG
TTCGGTCCCAGGGCTGGCACTCTGTCGATACCCCACCGAGACCCCATTGGGGCCAATACGCCCGCGTTTC
TTCCTTTTCCCCACCCCACCCCCCAAGTTCGGGTGAAGGCCCAGGGCTCGCAGCCAACGTCGGGGCGGCA
GGCCCTGCCATAGCCTCAGGTTACTCATATATACTTTAGATTGATTTAAAACTTCATTTTTAATTTAAAA
GGATCTAGGTGAAGATCCTTTTTGATAATCTCATGACCAAAATCCCTTAACGTGAGTTTTCGTTCCACTG
AGCGTCAGACCCCGTAGAAAAGATCAAAGGATCTTCTTGAGATCCTTTTTTTCTGCGCGTAATCTGCTGC
TTGCAAACAAAAAAACCACCGCTACCAGCGGTGGTTTGTTTGCCGGATCAAGAGCTACCAACTCTTTTTC
CGAAGGTAACTGGCTTCAGCAGAGCGCAGATACCAAATACTGTTCTTCTAGTGTAGCCGTAGTTAGGCCA
CCACTTCAAGAACTCTGTAGCACCGCCTACATACCTCGCTCTGCTAATCCTGTTACCAGTGGCTGCTGCC
AGTGGCGATAAGTCGTGTCTTACCGGGTTGGACTCAAGACGATAGTTACCGGATAAGGCGCAGCGGTCGG
GCTGAACGGGGGGTTCGTGCACACAGCCCAGCTTGGAGCGAACGACCTACACCGAACTGAGATACCTACA
GCGTGAGCTATGAGAAAGCGCCACGCTTCCCGAAGGGAGAAAGGCGGACAGGTATCCGGTAAGCGGCAGG
GTCGGAACAGGAGAGCGCACGAGGGAGCTTCCAGGGGGAAACGCCTGGTATCTTTATAGTCCTGTCGGGT
TTCGCCACCTCTGACTTGAGCGTCGATTTTTGTGATGCTCGTCAGGGGGGCGGAGCCTATGGAAAAACGC
CAGCAACGCGGCCTTTTTACGGTTCCTGGCCTTTTGCTGGCCTTTTGCTCACATGTTCTTTCCTGCGTTA
TCCCCTGATTCTGTGGATAACCGTATTACCGCCATGCATTAGTTATTAATAGTAATCAATTACGGGGTCA
TTAGTTCATAGCCCATATATGGAGTTCCGCGTTACATAACTTACGGTAAATGGCCCGCCTGGCTGACCGC
CCAACGACCCCCGCCCATTGACGTCAATAATGACGTATGTTCCCATAGTAACGCCAATAGGGACTTTCCA
TTGACGTCAATGGGTGGAGTATTTACGGTAAACTGCCCACTTGGCAGTACATCAAGTGTATCATATGCCA
AGTACGCCCCCTATTGACGTCAATGACGGTAAATGGCCCGCCTGGCATTATGCCCAGTACATGACCTTAT
GGGACTTTCCTACTTGGCAGTACATCTACGTATTAGTCATCGCTATTACCATG
Features (pLannotate 1.2.2; 16 found; start..end, strand, type, name):
      1..204     +  promoter       CMV promoter: human cytomegalovirus (CMV) immediate early promoter
    275..868     +  CDS            Mxe GyrA intein: modified GyrA intein (Southworth et al., 1999); Mycobacterium xenopi gyrA; N-terminal cleavage of this intein can be induced by thiols.
    899..1054    +  CDS            CBD: chitin binding domain from chitinase A1 (Watanabe et al., 1994); Bacillus circulans chiA
   1076..1125    +  CDS            SET1 (fragment): solubility-enhancement tag derived from T7 phage gene 10B
   1133..1180    +  terminator     T7 terminator: transcription terminator for bacteriophage T7 RNA polymerase
   1228..1816    +  misc_feature   WPRE: woodchuck hepatitis virus posttranscriptional regulatory element
   1833..1954    +  polyA_signal   SV40 poly(A) signal: SV40 polyadenylation signal
   1988..2416    -  rep_origin     f1 ori (sequence partly withheld): f1 bacteriophage origin of replication; arrow indicates direction of (+) strand synthesis
   2443..2547    +  promoter       AmpR promoter: bla
   2549..2906    +  promoter       SV40 promoter: SV40 enhancer and early promoter
   2941..3735    +  CDS            NeoR/KanR: aminoglycoside phosphotransferase from Tn5; aph(3')-II (or nptII); confers resistance to neomycin, kanamycin, and G418 (Geneticin®)
   3756..3908    +  CDS            ble (fragment): BLE_KLEPN - Experimental evidence at protein level: Swiss-Prot protein existence level 1. Binding protein with a strong affinity to the bleomycin family of antibiotics. Binds to CL990; an antimitotic-antibiotic compound. From Klebsiella pneumoniae.
   3967..4014    +  polyA_signal   HSV TK poly(A) signal: herpes simplex virus thymidine kinase polyadenylation signal (Cole and Stacy, 1985)
   4105..4121    -  polyA_signal   bGH poly(A) signal (fragment): bovine growth hormone polyadenylation signal
   4343..4931    +  rep_origin     ori: high-copy-number ColE1/pMB1/pBR322/pUC origin of replication
   5106..5409    +  enhancer       CMV enhancer: human cytomegalovirus immediate early enhancer
