[The description below was written by a language model from this plasmid's Addgene catalogue record and pLannotate feature annotations shown in this document.]
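Description:
pJCX4 is a 5,409 bp empty mammalian expression backbone derived from pEGFP-C1, designed so that a target protein cloned by restriction enzymes is produced with a C-terminal Mxe GyrA intein–chitin binding domain (CBD) tag. It is maintained in E. coli at high copy through a ColE1/pUC-type origin and selected with kanamycin. The resistance cassette follows the pEGFP-C1 layout: a single Tn5 NeoR/KanR gene sits behind tandem bacterial (AmpR/bla) and SV40 early promoters and ends in an HSV TK polyadenylation signal, so the same gene gives kanamycin resistance in bacteria and can give G418 resistance in mammalian cells. An f1 origin is also present. Short annotated fragments of ble and a bGH poly(A) signal appear to be backbone remnants or incidental annotation hits rather than functional parts.

The expression unit is driven by the CMV immediate-early enhancer and promoter, which span the numbering origin of the circular map. Downstream lies the cloning position, followed in frame by the modified Mycobacterium xenopi GyrA intein and the Bacillus circulans chitinase A1 CBD. A small SET1 fragment and a T7 terminator follow the CBD and were probably carried over from the bacterial source of the intein–CBD cassette, although the record does not say so. A WPRE then boosts transcript stability and expression, and an SV40 poly(A) signal terminates the message. In use, the fusion protein is captured on chitin resin through the CBD, and thiol-induced cleavage at the intein's N-terminal junction releases the target protein without the tag. The associated work applied this system to producing nonmuscle tropomyosins in human cells, in order to study their posttranslational modifications.
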