Addgene plasmid #170756: pJCX4
Purpose: (Empty Backbone) Express in mammalian cells a target protein C-terminally fused to the Mxe GryA intein - chitin binding domain (CBD) tag.
Depositing lab: Roberto Dominguez. Depositing organization: University of Pennsylvania. Publication: Novel human cell expression method reveals the role and prevalence of posttranslational modification in nonmuscle tropomyosins. Carman PJ, Barrie KR, Dominguez R. J Biol Chem. 2021 Oct;297(4):101154. doi: 10.1016/j.jbc.2021.101154. Epub 2021 Sep 1. PubMed 34478714.
Backbone
  Vector backbone: pJCX4
  Backbone size (bp): 5409
  Modifications to backbone: Derived from pEGFP-C1. The Mxe GyrA intein, chitin binding domain (CBD), and Woodchuck hepatitis virus (WHP) posttranscriptional regulatory element (WPRE) were added to facilitate expression of a target protein in mammalian cells with Mxe GyrA intein - CBD tag fused C-terminally.
  Vector type: Mammalian Expression
  Promoter: CMV
  Tag / fusion protein: Mxe GyrA intein - chitin binding domain (CBD) (C terminal on backbone)
Growth in bacteria
  Bacterial resistance: Kanamycin, 50 μg/mL
  Growth temperature: 37°C
  Growth strain: DH5alpha
  Copy number: High Copy
Gene/Insert
  Cloning method: Restriction Enzyme
  Sequencing primers: 5′ CMV for: CGCAAATGGGCGGTAGGCGTG; 3′ Mxe rev: GATTGCCATGCCGGTCAAGG
Terms and licenses: Academic/Nonprofit Terms; Industry Terms: Not Available to Industry
Depositor comments: Please visit https://www.biorxiv.org/content/10.1101/2021.04.05.438513v2 for BioRxiv preprint
How to cite: pJCX4 was a gift from Roberto Dominguez (Addgene plasmid # 170756 ; http://n2t.net/addgene:170756 ; RRID:Addgene_170756)
